Addgene plasmid #197811: pMC-1-ccdB-6
Purpose: (Empty Backbone) Level 0 J1-J6 destination vector, BbsI entry & CcdB selection
Depositing lab: Daniel Voytas. Depositing organization: University of Minnesota. Publication: An extensible vector toolkit and parts library for advanced engineering of plant genomes. Chamness JC, Kumar J, Cruz AJ, Rhuby E, Holum MJ, Cody JP, Tibebu R, Gamo ME, Starker CG, Zhang F, Voytas DF. Plant Genome. 2023 Mar 9:e20312. doi: 10.1002/tpg2.20312. PubMed 36896468.
Backbone
  Vector backbone: pICH41295
  Backbone manufacturer: Marillonet lab
  Vector type: Unspecified
Growth in bacteria
  Bacterial resistance: Spectinomycin, 50 μg/mL
  Growth temperature: 37°C
  Growth strain: ccdB Survival
  Copy number: High Copy
Gene/Insert
  Gene/Insert name: None
Terms and licenses: Academic/Nonprofit Terms; Industry Terms: Not Available to Industry
Depositor comments: Please visit https://www.biorxiv.org/content/10.1101/2022.10.15.511792v1 for bioRxiv preprint.
How to cite: pMC-1-ccdB-6 was a gift from Daniel Voytas (Addgene plasmid # 197811 ; http://n2t.net/addgene:197811 ; RRID:Addgene_197811)
