[The description below was written by a language model from this plasmid's Addgene catalogue record and pLannotate feature annotations shown in this document.]
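Description:
pMC-1-ccdB-6 is a small (about 2.9 kb) empty Level 0 destination vector from a modular cloning toolkit developed for engineering plant genomes. It is built on the pICH41295 backbone, a Golden Gate/MoClo-style part-acceptor plasmid. It serves as the entry point for new parts: a fragment is inserted by type IIS assembly using BbsI, and the resulting module spans the toolkit's J1 to J6 junctions, as the "1" and "6" in the name suggest. The record gives no vector type and no insert. The BbsI sites and junction overhangs are not annotated in the feature table, so their exact positions and sequences cannot be stated from it.

The plasmid replicates in E. coli from a high-copy ColE1/pUC-type origin. It is selected with spectinomycin through a complete aadA gene, which lies downstream of an AmpR (bla) promoter. The cloning site holds an intact ccdB gene preceded by a partial ccdA fragment. CcdB poisons DNA gyrase and kills standard laboratory strains, so the empty vector has to be maintained in a ccdB-tolerant strain. When a part replaces the ccdB cassette during assembly, transformation into an ordinary strain selects against uncut or religated backbone, and most surviving colonies carry the intended insert.

The remaining annotations are short fragments: RSF ori, lacI, PDK intron, an integrase and GmR. These are probably partial matches or remnants of the cassettes' ancestry rather than functional elements. The plasmid carries no plant promoter, reporter or T-DNA feature. It is purely a bacterial cloning intermediate for domesticating parts before higher-level assembly.
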