Features (pLannotate 1.2.2; 10 found; start..end, strand, type, name):
      1..23      +  rep_origin     RSF ori (fragment): Plasmids containing the RSF 1030 origin of replication can be propagated in E. coli cells that contain additional plasmids with compatible origins.
     25..74      +  CDS            lacI (fragment): lac repressor; lacI; The lac repressor binds to the lac operator to inhibit transcription in E. coli. This inhibition can be relieved by adding lactose or isopropyl-β-D-thiogalactopyranoside (IPTG).
    102..167     +  intron         PDK intron (fragment): pdk; modified pyruvate orthophosphate dikinase intron from Flaveria trinervia 3.0
    258..416     +  CDS            ccdA (fragment): CCDA_ECO57 - Also known as H, letA. Experimental evidence at protein level: Swiss-Prot protein existence level 1. Antitoxin component of a type II toxin-antitoxin (TA) system which inhibits the post-segregational killing (PSK) of plasmid-free cells, also referred to as a plasmid addiction system. Binds to and blocks the activity of CcdB; will also remove bound CcdB protein from the CcdB-GyrA complex by forming a CcdA-CcdB complex, a process termed rejuvenation. Functions as a transcriptional corepressor for the ccdAB operon, repression also requires CcdB (By similarity). From Escherichia coli
    421..723     +  CDS            ccdB: CCDB_ECOLI - Also known as G, letB, letD. Experimental evidence at protein level: Swiss-Prot protein existence level 1. Toxic component of a type II toxin-antitoxin (TA) system, functioning in plasmid maintainence. Responsible for the post- segregational killing (PSK) of plasmid-free cells, also referred to as a plasmid addiction system. Half-life of over 2 hours. Cell killing by CcdB is accompanied by filamentation, defects in chromosome and plasmid segregation, defects in cell division, formation of anucleate cells, decreased DNA synthesis and plasmid loss. Interferes with the activity of DN
    860..964     +  promoter       AmpR promoter: bla
    955..1035    -  CDS            int (fragment): INT2_ECOLX - Protein inferred from homology: Swiss-Prot protein existence level 3. Putative integrase believed to be involved in the insertion of antibiotic resistance genes into plasmids and transposons. From Escherichia coli.
   1123..1179    +  CDS            GmR (fragment): gentamycin acetyltransferase; aacC1; confers resistance to gentamycin
   1186..1974    +  CDS            aadA: S3AD_ECOLX - Experimental evidence at protein level: Swiss-Prot protein existence level 1. Mediates bacterial resistance to the antibiotics streptomycin and spectinomycin. From Escherichia coli.
   2148..2736    +  rep_origin     ori: high-copy-number ColE1/pMB1/pBR322/pUC origin of replication
>Addgene plasmid #197811 | pMC-1-ccdB-6 | addgene full sequence | sequence record 390592 | Addgene NGS Result
GTCAGTGAGCGAGGAAGCGGAAGAGCGCCCAATACGCAAACCGCCTCTCCCCGCGCGTTGGCCGATTCAT
TAATCACTCTGTGGTCTCAGGAGTTGTCTTCAAGCCAGATAACAGTATGCGTATTTGCGCGCTGATTTTT
GCGGTATAAGAATATATACTGATATGTATACCCGAAGTATGTCAAAAGGAGGTATGCTATGAAGCAGCGT
ATTACAGTGACAGTTGACAGCGACAGCTATCAGTTGCTCAAGGCATATATGATGTCAATATCTCCGGTCT
GGTAAGCACAACCATGCAGAATGAAGCCCGTCGTCTGCGTGCCGAACGCTGGAAAGCGGAAAATCAGGAA
GGGATGGCTGAGGTCGCCCGGTTTATTGAAATGAACGGCTCTTTTGCTGACGAGAACAGGGGCTGGTGAA
ATGCAGTTTAAGGTTTACACCTATAAAAGAGAGAGCCGTTATCGTCTGTTTGTGGATGTACAGAGTGATA
TTATTGACACGCCCGGGCGACGGATGGTGATCCCCCTGGCCAGTGCACGTCTGCTGTCAGATAAAGTCTC
CCGTGAACTTTACCCGGTGGTGCATATCGGGGATGAAAGCTGGCGCATGATGACCACCGATATGGCCAGT
GTGCCGGTTTCCGTTATCGGGGAAGAAGTGGCTGATCTCAGCCACCGCGAAAATGACATCAAAAACGCCA
TTAACCTGATGTTCTGGGGAATATAAGAAGACAAAATGTGAGACCACGAAGTGGCTCTTCAGTGGACGAA
AGGGCCTCGTGATACGCCTATTTTTATAGGTTAATGTCATGATAATAATGGTTTCTTAGACGTCAGGTGG
CACTTTTCGGGGAAATGTGCGCGGAACCCCTATTTGTTTATTTTTCTAAATACATTCAAATATGTATCCG
CTCATGAGACAATAACCCTGATAAATGCTTCAATAATATTGAAAAAGGAAGAGTATGCGCTCACGCAACT
GGTCCAGAACCTTGACCGAACGCAGCGGTGGTAACGGCGCAGTGGCGGTTTTCATGGCTTGTTATGACTG
TTTTTTTTTGGGGTACAGTCTATGCCTCGGGCATCCAAGCAGCAAGCGCGTTACGCCGTGGGTCGATGTT
TGATGTTATGGAGCAGCAACGATGTTACGCAGCAGGGCAGTCGCCCTAAAACAAAGTTAAACATCATGAG
GGAAGCGGTGATCGCCGAAGTATCGACTCAACTATCAGAGGTAGTTGGCGTCATCGAGCGCCATCTCGAA
CCGACGTTGCTGGCCGTACATTTGTACGGCTCCGCAGTGGATGGCGGCCTGAAGCCACACAGCGATATTG
ATTTGCTGGTTACGGTGACCGTAAGGCTTGATGAAACAACGCGGCGAGCTTTGATCAACGACCTTTTGGA
AACTTCGGCTTCCCCTGGAGAGAGCGAGATTCTCCGCGCTGTAGAAGTCACCATTGTTGTGCACGACGAC
ATCATTCCGTGGCGTTATCCAGCTAAGCGCGAACTGCAATTTGGAGAATGGCAGCGCAATGACATTCTTG
CAGGTATCTTCGAGCCAGCCACGATCGACATTGATCTGGCTATCTTGCTGACAAAAGCAAGAGAACATAG
CGTTGCCTTGGTAGGTCCAGCGGCGGAGGAACTCTTTGATCCGGTTCCTGAACAGGATCTATTTGAGGCG
CTAAATGAAACCTTAACGCTATGGAACTCGCCGCCCGACTGGGCTGGCGATGAGCGAAATGTAGTGCTTA
CGTTGTCCCGCATTTGGTACAGCGCAGTAACCGGCAAAATCGCGCCGAAGGATGTCGCTGCCGACTGGGC
AATGGAGCGCCTGCCGGCCCAGTATCAGCCCGTCATACTTGAAGCTAGACAGGCTTATCTTGGACAAGAA
GAAGATCGCTTGGCCTCGCGCGCAGATCAGTTGGAAGAATTTGTCCATTACGTAAAAGGCGAGATCACCA
AGGTAGTCGGCAAATAACTGTCAGACCAAGTTTACTCATATATACTTTAGATTGATTTAAAACTTCATTT
TTAATTTAAAAGGATCTAGGTGAAGATCCTTTTTGATAATCTCATGACCAAAATCCCTTAACGTGAGTTT
TCGTTCCACTGAGCGTCAGACCCCGTAGAAAAGATCAAAGGATCTTCTTGAGATCCTTTTTTTCTGCGCG
TAATCTGCTGCTTGCAAACAAAAAAACCACCGCTACCAGCGGTGGTTTGTTTGCCGGATCAAGAGCTACC
AACTCTTTTTCCGAAGGTAACTGGCTTCAGCAGAGCGCAGATACCAAATACTGTTCTTCTAGTGTAGCCG
TAGTTAGGCCACCACTTCAAGAACTCTGTAGCACCGCCTACATACCTCGCTCTGCTAATCCTGTTACCAG
TGGCTGCTGCCAGTGGCGATAAGTCGTGTCTTACCGGGTTGGACTCAAGACGATAGTTACCGGATAAGGC
GCAGCGGTCGGGCTGAACGGGGGGTTCGTGCACACAGCCCAGCTTGGAGCGAACGACCTACACCGAACTG
AGATACCTACAGCGTGAGCTATGAGAAAGCGCCACGCTTCCCGAAGGGAGAAAGGCGGACAGGTATCCGG
TAAGCGGCAGGGTCGGAACAGGAGAGCGCACGAGGGAGCTTCCAGGGGGAAACGCCTGGTATCTTTATAG
TCCTGTCGGGTTTCGCCACCTCTGACTTGAGCGTCGATTTTTGTGATGCTCGTCAGGGGGGCGGAGCCTA
TGGAAAAACGCCAGCAACGCGGCCTTTTTACGGTTCCTGGCCTTTTGCTGGCCTTTTGCTCACATGTTCT
TTCCTGCGTTATCCCCTGATTCTGTGGATAACCGTATTACCGCCTTTGAGTGAGCTGATACCGCTCGCCG
CAGCCGAACGACCGAGCGCAGCGA
